Addgene plasmid #45808: α1Ic-HE2-pcDNA3
Depositing lab: Edward Perez-Reyes. Depositing organization: University of Virginia. Publication: Alternative splicing of the rat Ca(v)3.3 T-type calcium channel gene produces variants with distinct functional properties(1). Murbartian J, Arias JM, Lee JH, Gomora JC, Perez-Reyes E. FEBS Lett. 2002 Sep 25;528(1-3):272-8. 10.1016/S0014-5793(02)03341-0 PubMed 12297319.
Backbone
  Vector backbone: pcDNA3-HE2
  Backbone manufacturer: Perez-Reyes
  Backbone size w/o insert (bp): 5400
  Total vector size (bp): 12400
  Modifications to backbone: pcDNA3 has been modified to contain 54 bp of the 5 untranslated region of Xenopus beta globin. Previous studies have shown that this sequence can significantly enhance expression in Xenopus oocytes (Liman et al., 1992), and does not interfere with expression in mammalian cells (Lee et al., 1999).
  Vector type: Mammalian Expression
  Selectable markers: Neomycin (select with G418)
Growth in bacteria
  Bacterial resistance: Ampicillin, 100 μg/mL
  Growth temperature: 37°C
  Growth strain: DH5alpha
  Copy number: Unknown
Gene/Insert
  Gene/Insert name: α1Ic (alt names: cav3.3c; calcium channel, voltage-dependent, T type, alpha 1I subunit; Cacna1i)
  Species: R. norvegicus (rat)
  GenBank ID: AY128645
  Entrez Gene: Cacna1i
  Promoter: CMV
  Cloning method: Restriction Enzyme; 5′ cloning site HindIII (destroyed during cloning); 3′ cloning site EcoRI (not destroyed)
  Sequencing primers: 5′ CMV-F; T7; 3′ BGHrev
Terms and licenses: Academic/Nonprofit Terms; Industry Terms: Not Available to Industry
How to cite: α1Ic-HE2-pcDNA3 was a gift from Edward Perez-Reyes (Addgene plasmid # 45808 ; http://n2t.net/addgene:45808 ; RRID:Addgene_45808)
