[The description below was written by a language model from this plasmid's Addgene catalogue record and pLannotate feature annotations shown in this document.]
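Description:
α1Ic-HE2-pcDNA3 is a mammalian expression plasmid of about 12.4 kb that carries the rat Cacna1i cDNA encoding the Cav3.3c (α1Ic) splice variant of the T-type, low-voltage-activated calcium channel α1I subunit. The backbone, pcDNA3-HE2, is a pcDNA3 derivative. It is propagated in E. coli through a high-copy ColE1/pUC-type origin with β-lactamase (ampicillin) selection, and it also contains an f1 origin. For selection in mammalian cells, an SV40 early promoter drives a neomycin phosphotransferase gene terminated by an SV40 poly(A) signal, which allows G418 selection of stable transfectants. Small annotated fragments such as bom, lac promoter/operator, lacI, ble and a short HIV-1 LTR match appear to be backbone remnants or sequence-similarity hits, not functional modules.

The roughly 6.7 kb channel coding sequence sits downstream of the human CMV immediate-early enhancer and promoter and upstream of the bovine growth hormone polyadenylation signal. No epitope tag or reporter is recorded. The defining backbone modification is the insertion of 5′ untranslated sequence from Xenopus β-globin between the promoter region and the insert. The feature table annotates this translational enhancer twice in tandem. According to the record, this leader increases expression in Xenopus oocytes without interfering with expression in mammalian cells. A T7 promoter lies upstream of the leader and an SP6 promoter flanks the 3′ end in reverse orientation, so sense cRNA could be transcribed in vitro from T7 for oocyte injection. The construct is suited to heterologous expression and electrophysiological characterisation of this channel isoform, in keeping with its origin in work comparing the functional properties of alternatively spliced rat Cav3.3 variants.
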