Features (pLannotate 1.2.2; 23 found; start..end, strand, type, name):
     36..80      -  misc_feature   bom (fragment): basis of mobility region from pBR322
    235..614     +  enhancer       CMV enhancer: human cytomegalovirus immediate early enhancer
    615..818     +  promoter       CMV promoter: human cytomegalovirus (CMV) immediate early promoter
    814..847     +  LTR            5' LTR (truncated) (fragment): truncated 5' long terminal repeat (LTR) from HIV-1
    863..881     +  promoter       T7 promoter: promoter for bacteriophage T7 RNA polymerase
    899..941     +  5'UTR          Xenopus globin 5'-UTR: translational enhancer from the 5'-UTR of the major beta-globin gene of Xenopus laevis
    962..1004    +  5'UTR          Xenopus globin 5'-UTR: translational enhancer from the 5'-UTR of the major beta-globin gene of Xenopus laevis
   1113..7790    +  CDS            Cacna1i: CAC1I_RAT - Experimental evidence at protein level: Swiss-Prot protein existence level 1. Voltage-sensitive calcium channels (VSCC) mediate the entry of calcium ions into excitable cells and are also involved in a variety of calcium-dependent processes, including muscle contraction, hormone or neurotransmitter release, gene expression, cell motility, cell division and cell death. This channel gives rise to T-type calcium currents. T-type calcium channels belong to the 'low-voltage activated (LVA)' group and are strongly blocked by nickel and mibefradil. A particularity of this type of channels
   7939..7957    -  promoter       SP6 promoter: promoter for bacteriophage SP6 RNA polymerase
   7983..8207    +  polyA_signal   bGH poly(A) signal: bovine growth hormone polyadenylation signal
   8211..8232    +  promoter       SV40 promoter (fragment): SV40 enhancer and early promoter
   8253..8681    +  rep_origin     f1 ori (sequence partly withheld): f1 bacteriophage origin of replication; arrow indicates direction of (+) strand synthesis
   8695..9025    +  promoter       SV40 promoter: SV40 enhancer and early promoter
   9092..9883    +  CDS            neo: KKA2_KLEPN - Also known as kan, nptII. Experimental evidence at protein level: Swiss-Prot protein existence level 1. Resistance to kanamycin, neomycin, paromomycin, ribostamycin, butirosin and gentamicin B. From Klebsiella pneumoniae.
   9907..10065   +  CDS            ble (fragment): BLE_KLEPN - Experimental evidence at protein level: Swiss-Prot protein existence level 1. Binding protein with a strong affinity to the bleomycin family of antibiotics. Binds to CL990; an antimitotic-antibiotic compound. From Klebsiella pneumoniae.
  10060..10181   +  polyA_signal   SV40 poly(A) signal: SV40 polyadenylation signal
  10252..10274   -  protein_bind   lac operator (fragment): The lac repressor binds to the lac operator to inhibit transcription in E. coli. This inhibition can be relieved by adding lactose or isopropyl-β-D-thiogalactopyranoside (IPTG). lac repressor encoded by lacI
  10278..10308   -  promoter       lac promoter: promoter for the E. coli lac operon
  10323..10344   -  protein_bind   CAP binding site: CAP binding activates transcription in the presence of cAMP. E. coli catabolite activator protein
  10357..10449   -  CDS            lacI (fragment): lac repressor; lacI; The lac repressor binds to the lac operator to inhibit transcription in E. coli. This inhibition can be relieved by adding lactose or isopropyl-β-D-thiogalactopyranoside (IPTG).
  10632..11220   -  rep_origin     ori: high-copy-number ColE1/pMB1/pBR322/pUC origin of replication
  11391..12251   -  CDS            AmpR: β-lactamase; bla; confers resistance to ampicillin, carbenicillin, and related antibiotics
  12252..12356   -  promoter       AmpR promoter: bla
>Addgene plasmid #45808 | α1Ic-HE2-pcDNA3 | depositor full sequence | sequence record 64369 | a1lRATVC
GACGGATCGGGAGATCTCCCGATCCCCTATGGTCGACTCTCAGTACAATCTGCTCTGATGCCGCATAGTT
AAGCCAGTATCTGCTCCCTGCTTGTGTGTTGGAGGTCGCTGAGTAGTGCGCGAGCAAAATTTAAGCTACA
ACAAGGCAAGGCTTGACCGACAATTGCATGAAGAATCTGCTTAGGGTTAGGCGTTTTGCGCTGCTTCGCG
ATGTACGGGCCAGATATACGCGTTGACATTGATTATTGACTAGTTATTAATAGTAATCAATTACGGGGTC
ATTAGTTCATAGCCCATATATGGAGTTCCGCGTTACATAACTTACGGTAAATGGCCCGCCTGGCTGACCG
CCCAACGACCCCCGCCCATTGACGTCAATAATGACGTATGTTCCCATAGTAACGCCAATAGGGACTTTCC
ATTGACGTCAATGGGTGGACTATTTACGGTAAACTGCCCACTTGGCAGTACATCAAGTGTATCATATGCC
AAGTACGCCCCCTATTGACGTCAATGACGGTAAATGGCCCGCCTGGCATTATGCCCAGTACATGACCTTA
TGGGACTTTCCTACTTGGCAGTACATCTACGTATTAGTCATCGCTATTACCATGGTGATGCGGTTTTGGC
AGTACATCAATGGGCGTGGATAGCGGTTTGACTCACGGGGATTTCCAAGTCTCCACCCCATTGACGTCAA
TGGGAGTTTGTTTTGGCACCAAAATCAACGGGACTTTCCAAAATGTCGTAACAACTCCGCCCCATTGACG
CAAATGGGCGGTAGGCGTGTACGGTGGGAGGTCTATATAAGCAGAGCTCTCTGGCTAACTAGAGAACCCA
CTGCTTACTGGCTTATCGAAATTAATACGACTCACTATAGGGAGACCCAAGCTATCGATTGTTCTTTTTG
CAGAAGCTCAGAATAAAACGCTCAACTTTGGCAAGCTTGGTACCCAGCTTGCTTGTTCTTTTTGCAGAAG
CTCAGAATAAACGCTCAACTTTGGCAGATCAATTCCCCGGCTTCGGGGACACGCGTCAACCCCGCGTCTC
TGCCCGGGACGACCCCGCTGCCCGGCCACGTCCATGCCAAGGGCTCCCTGCTCCACGCTGACATGGCTGA
CAGCAACTTACCGCCCTCATCTGCAGCAGCCCCGGCCCCTGAGCCGGGAATCACTGAGCAGCCGGGGCCC
CGGAGTCCCCCTCCATCCCCTCCAGGCCTGGAGGAGCCATTGGAAGGAACCAACCCTGACGTCCCACATC
CAGACCTGGCTCCTGTTGCTTTCTTCTGCCTGCGCCAGACCACGAGCCCACGGAACTGGTGCATCAAGAT
GGTTTGTAACCCGTGGTTCGAGTGTGTGAGCATGCTGGTTATTCTGCTGAACTGTGTGACCCTGGGCATG
TACCAGCCATGTGATGACATGGAGTGCCTGTCGGACCGTTGCAAGATCCTGCAGGTCTTCGATGACTTCA
TCTTCATCTTCTTTGCCATGGAGATGGTGCTTAAGATGGTGGCCCTGGGCATTTTTGGCAAGAAGTGCTA
CCTCGGAGACACATGGAACCGCCTGGATTTCTTCATTGTCATGGCAGGGATGGTTGAGTACTCTCTGGAC
CTACAGAACATCAACCTGTCAGCCATCCGCACTGTGCGTGTCCTGAGGCCTCTCAAAGCCATCAACCGTG
TACCCAGCATGCGGATCCTGGTGAACCTGCTGCTCGACACGCTGCCCATGCTGGGGAACGTGCTCCTGCT
CTGTTTCTTCGTCTTCTTCATCTTCGGCATCATTGGCGTGCAGCTCTGGGCAGGCCTGCTACGGAACCGC
TGCTTCCTGGAAGAGAACTTCACCATACAAGGGGATGTGGCCCTGCCCCCTTATTACCAACCAGAGGAGG
ATGACGAGATGCCCTTTATCTGCTCCCTGACTGGGGACAATGGCATCATGGGCTGCCACGAGATCCCCCC
ACTGAAGGAGCAGGGCCGGGAATGCTGCCTGTCCAAAGATGATGTGTATGACTTCGGGGCGGGGCGCCAG
GACCTCAACGCCAGCGGTCTGTGCGTCAACTGGAACCGCTACTACAACGTCTGCCGCACGGGCAACGCCA
ACCCTCACAAGGGCGCCATCAACTTTGACAACATTGGCTATGCCTGGATTGTGATTTTCCAGGTGATCAC
TCTGGAAGGCTGGGTGGAGATCATGTACTATGTGATGGACGCACATTCTTTCTACAACTTCATCTACTTC
ATTCTGCTCATCATAGTGGGCTCCTTCTTCATGATCAACTTGTGCCTCGTTGTCATAGCAACCCAGTTCT
CTGAGACCAAGCAACGGGAGCACCGGCTGATGCTGGAGCAACGCCAGCGCTACCTGTCCTCCAGCACGGT
GGCCAGTTACGCTGAGCCCGGTGATTGCTATGAGGAGATCTTCCAATATGTCTGTCACATCCTTCGCAAA
GCCAAGCGCCGTGCCCTAGGCCTCTACCAGGCCCTGCAGAACCGGCGCCAGGCCATGGGCCCGGGGACAC
CAGCCCCTGCCAAGCCTGGGCCCCATGCCAAGGAGCCCAGCCACTGCAAGCTGTGCCCACGACACAGCCC
CCTGGACCCCACTCCCCACACACTGGTGCAGCCCATCTCTGCCATTCTGGCCTCTGACCCCAGCAGCTGC
CCTCACTGCCAGCACGAGGCAGGCAGGCGGCCCTCTGGCCTGGGCAGCACTGACTCAGGCCAGGAAGGCT
CAGGTTCTGGTGGCTCTGCAGAGGCCGAAGCCAATGGGGATGGACTCCAGAGCAGTGAGGATGGGGTCTC
CTCGGACCTGGGGAAGGAGGAGGAACAGGAGGACGGGGCAGCCCGACTGTGTGGGGATGTGTGGCGCGAG
ACACGAAAAAAGCTGCGGGGCATCGTGGACAGCAAGTACTTCAACAGAGGTATCATGATGGCTATCCTGG
TGAACACAGTCAGCATGGGCATCGAGCACCACGAACAGCCCGAGGAGCTGACCAACATCCTGGAGATCTG
CAATGTGGTCTTCACCAGTATGTTTGCCCTGGAGATGATCCTGAAACTGGCCGCCTTTGGGCTCTTCGAC
TACCTGCGGAACCCTTACAACATCTTTGACAGCATCATCGTCATCATCAGCATCTGGGAAATCGTGGGGC
AGGCGGACGGTGGCCTGTCTGTGCTGCGCACCTTCCGGTTGCTGCGGGTGCTGAAGCTGGTGCGCTTCAT
GCCGGCGCTGCGGCGCCAGCTCGTGGTGCTCATGAAGACCATGGACAACGTGGCCACCTTCTGCATGCTA
CTCATGCTGTTCATCTTCATCTTCAGCATCCTTGGGATGCATATCTTTGGCTGCAAATTCAGCCTCCGCA
CGGACACGGGAGACACCGTTCCTGACAGGAAGAACTTCGATTCCTTACTGTGGGCCATCGTCACAGTGTT
CCAGATCCTCACTCAGGAGGACTGGAACGTTGTCCTGTACAATGGCATGGCCTCCACCACCCCCTGGGCC
TCCCTCTATTTTGTTGCCCTCATGACCTTTGGCAACTACGTTCTCTTCAATCTCCTGGTGGCTATCCTGG
TAGAGGGTTTCCAGGCTGAGGGTGATGCTAATCGTTCCTGCTCTGATGAGGACCAGAGCTCATCCAATTT
GGAGGAGTTTGACAAGCTCCCAGAGGGCCTGGACAACAGTAGAGATCTCAAGCTCTGCCCAATACCCATG
ACACCCAATGGACACCTGGACCCTAGCCTCCCTCTGGGTGCGCATCTGGGTCCTGCTGGTACCATGGGTA
CTGCCCCCCGCCTCTCACTGCAGCCAGACCCGGTACTGGTGGCCCTAGACTCTCGGAAAAGCAGTGTCAT
GTCCCTGGGCAGGATGAGCTATGATCAGCGATCCTTGTCCAGCTCCCGGAGCTCCTACTACGGGCCCTGG
GGCCGCAGTGGGACCTGGGCTAGCCGCCGCTCCAGCTGGAACAGCCTGAAACACAAGCCGCCCTCAGCTG
AGCATGAGTCCTTACTGTCTGGGGAGGGTGGAGGTAGCTGCGTCAGGGCCTGTGAAGGCGCCCGGGAGGA
GGCGCCAACTCGCACCGCACCCCTGCATGCTCCACACGCGCACCACGCGCACCATGGACCCCACCTGGCA
CACCGTCACCGACACCACCGCCGGACTCTGTCCCTTGATACCAGGGACTCTGTTGACCTGGGAGAGCTGG
TGCCCGTGGTGGGTGCCCACTCACGGGCCGCTTGGAGGGGGGCGGGTCAGGCCCCTGGGCACGAGGACTG
CAATGGCAGAATGCCCAACATAGCCAAGGATGTCTTCACCAAGATGGATGACCGCCGCGACCGCGGGGAG
GACGAGGAGGAGATCGACTATACCCTGTGTTTCCGGGTCCGCAAGATGATTGATGTGTACAAGCCGGACT
GGTGCGAAGTCCGCGAGGACTGGTCGGTCTACCTCTTCTCCCCCGAGAACAAGTTCCGGATCCTGTGTCA
GACCATCATTGCTCACAAGCTTTTTGACTACGTGGTCTTGGCCTTTATCTTCCTCAACTGTATCACCATT
GCTCTGGAGAGACCCCAGATTGAAGCTGGTAGCACTGAGCGCATCTTCCTCACGGTGTCTAACTACATCT
TCACAGCCATCTTCGTGGGCGAGATGACACTGAAGGTGGTTTCTCTGGGCCTGTACTTTGGTGAGCAGGC
GTACCTGCGTAGCAGCTGGAATGTACTGGATGGTTTCCTGGTCTTTGTGTCCATCATCGATATCGTAGTG
TCCGTGGCCTCTGCTGGGGGAGCCAAGATTCTGGGGGTCCTCCGGGTCCTGCGGCTCCTGCGTACCTTAC
GTCCTTTGAGGGTTATCAGCCGGGCCCCTGGGCTGAAGCTGGTGGTAGAGACGCTCATCTCCTCCCTCAA
GCCCATTGGGAACATCGTCCTCATCTGCTGTGCCTTCTTCATCATCTTCGGCATCCTGGGGGTGCAGCTT
TTCAAAGGCAAGTTCTACCATTGTTTGGGAGTGGACACCCGAAACATCACCAACCGATCTGACTGCGTGG
CGGCCAACTACCGCTGGGTGCATCACAAATACAACTTTGACAACCTGGGCCAGGCATTGATGTCCCTCTT
TGTCTTGGCCTCCAAGGACGGCTGGGTGAACATCATGTATAATGGATTAGATGCTGTTGCTGTGGACCAG
CAGCCAGTGACGAACCACAACCCCTGGATGCTACTGTACTTCATTTCGTTCCTGCTCATCGTCAGCTTCT
TTGTGCTCAACATGTTTGTGGGCGTGGTCGTGGAGAACTTCCACAAGTGCCGGCAGCACCAGGAGGCTGA
GGAGGCGCGGAGGCGTGAGGAGAAACGGCTGCGGCGCCTGGAAAAGAAGCGCCGTAAGGCTCAGAGGCTG
CCCTACTATGCTACCTACTGTCCCACAAGGCTGCTCATCCACTCCATGTGCACCAGCCACTACCTGGACA
TCTTCATTACCTTCATCATCTGCCTCAATGTTGTCACCATGTCCCTGGAGCACTACAACCAGCCTACATC
CCTAGAGACAGCCCTTAAGTACTGCAACTACATGTTCACCACTGTCTTTGTGCTGGAGGCTGTGCTGAAG
CTGGTGGCATTTGGCCTGAGGCGTTTCTTCAAGGACCGATGGAACCAGCTGGACCTGGCCATTGTGCTGC
TGTCCGTCATGGGCATCACACTGGAGGAGATCGAGATCAATGCCGCCCTTCCCATCAACCCCACCATCAT
CCGTATCATGCGTGTTCTGCGTATCGCCCGGGTGTTGAAGCTATTGAAGATGGCCACAGGAATGCGGGCC
CTGCTGGACACAGTGGTACAGGCTCTGCCCCAGGTGGGCAACCTGGGCCTGCTCTTCATGCTGCTCTTCT
TCATCTATGCTGCTCTGGGAGTGGAGCTCTTCGGAAAGCTGGTCTGCAATGACGAGAACCCGTGTGAGGG
CATGAGCCGGCACGCCACCTTTGAAAACTTCGGCATGGCCTTCCTCACGCTCTTCCAGGTCTCCACAGGC
GATAACTGGAATGGAATTATGAAGGACACCCTGCGAGACTGTACCCATGATGAGCGCAGCTGCCTAAGCA
GCCTGCAGTTTGTGTCACCGCTCTACTTTGTGAGCTTCGTGCTCACAGCTCAGTTCGTGCTCATCAACGT
GGTGGTGGCCGTGCTGATGAAACATCTGGATGACAGCAACAAGGAGGCCCAGGAGGATGCAGAGATGGAT
GCTGAGATCGAGCTGGAGATGGCCCATGGCCTCGGCCCCTGCCCTGGCCCCTGCCCTGGTCCCTGCCCCT
GCCCCTGCCCCTGCCCCTGTCCTGGCCCGAGGCTGCCCACTAGTTCACCTGGGGCTCCGGGGCGAGGATC
GGGAGGGGCAGGTGCTGGAGGCGACACCGAGAGTCACCTGTGCCGGCACTGCTATTCTCCAGCCCAGGAG
ACCCTGTGGCTGGACAGCGTCTCTTTAATCATCAAGGACTCCTTGGAGGGGGAGCTGACCATCATTGACA
ACCTGTCTGGGTCCGTCTTCCACCACTACGCCTCACCTGACGGCTGTGGCAAGTGTCACCATGACAAGCA
AGAGGGACCTGTTGCTCAGCGCTCCAGGCCCAGGCTGCCCCATCCCAGCCCCAGGGTGACCCGAGGCCAC
CACCTCCCCCTGCAGGTGCAGCTGGCTGAGACAGAGGCCTTCTCCCTGAACTCAGACAGGTCTTCATCCA
TCCTGCTGGGGGATGACCTGAGTCTTGAGGACCCCACGGCCTGCCCACAGGGCCCCAAGGAGAGCAAGGG
TGAACTAGAGCCTCCGGAGCCCATGCAGGCTGGAGACCTGGATGAATGCTTTTTCCCCTTTGCCAGCGAG
CCAGTGTCCACAGGCCCAGAGAGCCTGCTGTGCGAGATGGGGGCCATTCCATTCAACCCTGTCCAGTCCT
GGCTCAAACACGAGAGCAGCCAAGCACCCCAGAGCCCTTTCTCCCCGGATGGCTCCAGCCCTCTCCTGCA
GATGCCTGCTGAGTTCTTCCACCCTGCTGTGTCTGCCAGCCAGAAGGGGCAGGAACCGGGCATGAGTGCA
GGAACCCTGCCCAAGATTGCACTTCAGGGGTCCTGGGCATCGCTGAGGTCACCGAGTGTCAACTGCACCC
TCTTGCGCCAGGCTACTGTGAGTGACACGTCCTTGGATGCCAGTCCTAGCAGCTCAGCGGGCAGCCTACA
GACCACACTGGAAGACAGTCTGACTCTGAGTGACAGTCCCCGGCGTGCCCTGGGGCCGCCGGTCCAGGTG
CCTGGGCCACGGGCTAGCCTGTCACCGGCCACCCGGCGCCGCCTCAGCCTGCGGGGCCGTGGCCTGTTTA
GTCTGCGTGGGCTGCGGGCCCATCAGCGTAGCCACAGCAGTGGCGGCTCCACCAGCCCTGGCTGCACTCA
CCACGACTCCATGGACCCCTCTGATGAGGAGGGCCGCGGGGGCGCAGGTGGCGGGGGTGCAGGCAGTGAG
CACTCGGAGACCCTCAGCAGCCTGTCACTCACATCTCTCTTCTGCCTACCACCCACGCTGCCACCACCCG
GCCTCACCCCAGCCAGGAAGTTCAACAGTACCAGCAGCCTGGCCGCTGGACCTGGCCGTCCTGGCTCCAC
TGTCTCAGCCCGTGGTCTGGTCAGAAGCCCCTCATGGGCTGCAGACCGCAGCAAGGACCCACCAGGCCAA
GCTCAGCTGGTCTCAGGCTTGGGCTCCTCAGCACCCGGGCCACAGCCACCTCCCGGGGAGTCAACTGATG
CTGCGAGCAAAAGGAAGAGATGAGGGGCCGCAGGGGCTGCGGGGGACCTGCTACCCGCTATCCTCCCGCC
TGCCCCATCTTGCCTTCTTTTACCTCAGGAGCCAGGGAGAATTCTGCAGATATCCATCACACTGGCGGCC
GCTCGAGCATGCATCTAGAGGGCCCTATTCTATAGTGTCACCTAAATGCTAGAGCTCGCTGATCAGCCTC
GACTGTGCCTTCTAGTTGCCAGCCATCTGTTGTTTGCCCCTCCCCCGTGCCTTCCTTGACCCTGGAAGGT
GCCACTCCCACTGTCCTTTCCTAATAAAATGAGGAAATTGCATCGCATTGTCTGAGTAGGTGTCATTCTA
TTCTGGGGGGTGGGGTGGGGCAGGACAGCAAGGGGGAGGATTGGGAAGACAATAGCAGGCATGCTGGGGA
TGCGGTGGGCTCTATGGCTTCTGAGGCGGAAAGAACCAGCTGGGGCTCTAGGGGGTATCCCC
[124 nt withheld, positions 8253-8376]
C
[32 nt withheld, positions 8378-8409]
CA
[57 nt withheld, positions 8412-8468]
A
[49 nt withheld, positions 8470-8518]
CCTTTGACGTTGGAGTCCACGTTCTTT
[37 nt withheld, positions 8546-8582]
ACCCTATCTCGGTCTATTCTTTTGATTTATAAGGGATTTTGGGGATTTCGGCCTATTGGTTAAAAAATGA
GCTGATTTAACAAAAATTTAACGCGAATTAATTCTGTGGAATGTGTGTCAGTTAGGGTGTGGAAAGTCCC
CAGGCTCCCCAGGCAGGCAGAAGTATGCAAAGCATGCATCTCAATTAGTCAGCAACCAGGTGTGGAAAGT
CCCCAGGCTCCCCAGCAGGCAGAAGTATGCAAAGCATGCATCTCAATTAGTCAGCAACCATAGTCCCGCC
CCTAACTCCGCCCATCCCGCCCCTAACTCCGCCCAGTTCCGCCCATTCTCCGCCCCATGGCTGACTAATT
TTTTTTATTTATGCAGAGGCCGAGGCCGCCTCTGCCTCTGAGCTATTCCAGAAGTAGTGAGGAGGCTTTT
TTGGAGGCCTAGGCTTTTGCAAAAAGCTCCCGGGAGCTTGTATATCCATTTTCGGATCTGATCAAGAGAC
AGGATGAGGATCGTTTCGCATGATTGAACAAGATGGATTGCACGCAGGTTCTCCGGCCGCTTGGGTGGAG
AGGCTATTCGGCTATGACTGGGCACAACAGACAATCGGCTGCTCTGATGCCGCCGTGTTCCGGCTGTCAG
CGCAGGGGCGCCCGGTTCTTTTTGTCAAGACCGACCTGTCCGGTGCCCTGAATGAACTGCAGGACGAGGC
AGCGCGGCTATCGTGGCTGGCCACGACGGGCGTTCCTTGCGCAGCTGTGCTCGACGTTGTCACTGAAGCG
GGAAGGGACTGGCTGCTATTGGGCGAAGTGCCGGGGCAGGATCTCCTGTCATCTCACCTTGCTCCTGCCG
AGAAAGTATCCATCATGGCTGATGCAATGCGGCGGCTGCATACGCTTGATCCGGCTACCTGCCCATTCGA
CCACCAAGCGAAACATCGCATCGAGCGAGCACGTACTCGGATGGAAGCCGGTCTTGTCGATCAGGATGAT
CTGGACGAAGAGCATCAGGGGCTCGCGCCAGCCGAACTGTTCGCCAGGCTCAAGGCGCGCATGCCCGACG
GCGAGGATCTCGTCGTGACCCATGGCGATGCCTGCTTGCCGAATATCATGGTGGAAAATGGCCGCTTTTC
TGGATTCATCGACTGTGGCCGGCTGGGTGTGGCGGACCGCTATCAGGACATAGCGTTGGCTACCCGTGAT
ATTGCTGAAGAGCTTGGCGGCGAATGGGCTGACCGCTTCCTCGTGCTTTACGGTATCGCCGCTCCCGATT
CGCAGCGCATCGCCTTCTATCGCCTTCTTGACGAGTTCTTCTGAGCGGGACTCTGGGGTTCGAAATGACC
GACCAAGCGACGCCCAACCTGCCATCACGAGATTTCGATTCCACCGCCGCCTTCTATGAAAGGTTGGGCT
TCGGAATCGTTTTCCGGGACGCCGGCTGGATGATCCTCCAGCGCGGGGATCTCATGCTGGAGTTCTTCGC
CCACCCCAACTTGTTTATTGCAGCTTATAATGGTTACAAATAAAGCAATAGCATCACAAATTTCACAAAT
AAAGCATTTTTTTCACTGCATTCTAGTTGTGGTTTGTCCAAACTCATCAATGTATCTTATCATGTCTGTA
TACCGTCGACCTCTAGCTAGAGCTTGGCGTAATCATGGTCATAGCTGTTTCCTGTGTGAAATTGTTATCC
GCTCACAATTCCACACAACATACGAGCCGGAAGCATAAAGTGTAAAGCCTGGGGTGCCTAATGAGTGAGC
TAACTCACATTAATTGCGTTGCGCTCACTGCCCGCTTTCCAGTCGGGAAACCTGTCGTGCCAGCTGCATT
AATGAATCGGCCAACGCGCGGGGAGAGGCGGTTTGCGTATTGGGCGCTCTTCCGCTTCCTCGCTCACTGA
CTCGCTGCGCTCGGTCGTTCGGCTGCGGCGAGCGGTATCAGCTCACTCAAAGGCGGTAATACGGTTATCC
ACAGAATCAGGGGATAACGCAGGAAAGAACATGTGAGCAAAAGGCCAGCAAAAGGCCAGGAACCGTAAAA
AGGCCGCGTTGCTGGCGTTTTTCCATAGGCTCCGCCCCCCTGACGAGCATCACAAAAATCGACGCTCAAG
TCAGAGGTGGCGAAACCCGACAGGACTATAAAGATACCAGGCGTTTCCCCCTGGAAGCTCCCTCGTGCGC
TCTCCTGTTCCGACCCTGCCGCTTACCGGATACCTGTCCGCCTTTCTCCCTTCGGGAAGCGTGGCGCTTT
CTCAATGCTCACGCTGTAGGTATCTCAGTTCGGTGTAGGTCGTTCGCTCCAAGCTGGGCTGTGTGCACGA
ACCCCCCGTTCAGCCCGACCGCTGCGCCTTATCCGGTAACTATCGTCTTGAGTCCAACCCGGTAAGACAC
GACTTATCGCCACTGGCAGCAGCCACTGGTAACAGGATTAGCAGAGCGAGGTATGTAGGCGGTGCTACAG
AGTTCTTGAAGTGGTGGCCTAACTACGGCTACACTAGAAGGACAGTATTTGGTATCTGCGCTCTGCTGAA
GCCAGTTACCTTCGGAAAAAGAGTTGGTAGCTCTTGATCCGGCAAACAAACCACCGCTGGTAGCGGTGGT
TTTTTTGTTTGCAAGCAGCAGATTACGCGCAGAAAAAAAGGATCTCAAGAAGATCCTTTGATCTTTTCTA
CGGGGTCTGACGCTCAGTGGAACGAAAACTCACGTTAAGGGATTTTGGTCATGAGATTATCAAAAAGGAT
CTTCACCTAGATCCTTTTAAATTAAAAATGAAGTTTTAAATCAATCTAAAGTATATATGAGTAAACTTGG
TCTGACAGTTACCAATGCTTAATCAGTGAGGCACCTATCTCAGCGATCTGTCTATTTCGTTCATCCATAG
TTGCCTGACTCCCCGTCGTGTAGATAACTACGATACGGGAGGGCTTACCATCTGGCCCCAGTGCTGCAAT
GATACCGCGAGACCCACGCTCACCGGCTCCAGATTTATCAGCAATAAACCAGCCAGCCGGAAGGGCCGAG
CGCAGAAGTGGTCCTGCAACTTTATCCGCCTCCATCCAGTCTATTAATTGTTGCCGGGAAGCTAGAGTAA
GTAGTTCGCCAGTTAATAGTTTGCGCAACGTTGTTGCCATTGCTACAGGCATCGTGGTGTCACGCTCGTC
GTTTGGTATGGCTTCATTCAGCTCCGGTTCCCAACGATCAAGGCGAGTTACATGATCCCCCATGTTGTGC
AAAAAAGCGGTTAGCTCCTTCGGTCCTCCGATCGTTGTCAGAAGTAAGTTGGCCGCAGTGTTATCACTCA
TGGTTATGGCAGCACTGCATAATTCTCTTACTGTCATGCCATCCGTAAGATGCTTTTCTGTGACTGGTGA
GTACTCAACCAAGTCATTCTGAGAATAGTGTATGCGGCGACCGAGTTGCTCTTGCCCGGCGTCAATACGG
GATAATACCGCGCCACATAGCAGAACTTTAAAAGTGCTCATCATTGGAAAACGTTCTTCGGGGCGAAAAC
TCTCAAGGATCTTACCGCTGTTGAGATCCAGTTCGATGTAACCCACTCGTGCACCCAACTGATCTTCAGC
ATCTTTTACTTTCACCAGCGTTTCTGGGTGAGCAAAAACAGGAAGGCAAAATGCCGCAAAAAAGGGAATA
AGGGCGACACGGAAATGTTGAATACTCATACTCTTCCTTTTTCAATATTATTGAAGCATTTATCAGGGTT
ATTGTCTCATGAGCGGATACATATTTGAATGTATTTAGAAAAATAAACAAATAGGGGTTCCGCGCACATT
TCCCCGAAAAGTGCCACCTGACGTC
