>Addgene plasmid #45808 | α1Ic-HE2-pcDNA3 | addgene partial sequence | sequence record 65272 | CMV-F 5'-CGCAAATGGGCGGTAGGCGTG-3'
ACCCACTGCTTACTGGCTTATCGAAATTAATACGACTCACTATAGGGAGACCCAAGCTATCGATTGTTCT
TTTTGCAGAAGCTCAGAATAAAACGCTCAACTTTGGCAAGCTTGGTACCCAGCTTGCTTGTTCTTTTTGC
AGAAGCTCAGAATAAACGCTCAACTTTGGCAGATCAATTCCCCGGCTTCGGGGACACGCGTCAACCCCGC
GTCTCTGCCCGGGACGACCCCGCTGCCCGGCCACGTCCATGCCAAGGGCTCCCTGCTCCACGCTGACATG
GCTGACAGCAACTTACCGCCCTCATCTGCAGCAGCCCCGGCCCCTGAGCCGGGAATCACTGAGCAGCCGG
GGCCCCGGAGTCCCCCTCCATCCCCTCCAGGCCTGGAGGAGCCATTGGAAGGAACCAACCCTGACGTCCC
ACATCCAGACCTGGCTCCTGTTGCTTTCTTCTGCCTGCGCCAGACCACGAGCCCACGGAACTGGTGCATC
AAGATGGTTTGTAACCCGTGGTTCGAGTGTGTGAGCATGCTGGTTATTCTGCTGAACTGTGTGACCCTGG
GCATGTACCAGCCATGTGATGACATGGAGTGCCTGTCGGACCGTTGCAAGATCCTGCAGGTCTTCGATGA
CTTCATCTTCATCTTCTTTGCCATGGAGATGGTGCTTAAGATGGTGGCCCTGGGCATTTTTGGCAAGAAG
TGCTACCTCGGAGACACATGGAACCGCCTGGATTTCTTCATTGTCATGGCAGGGATGGTTGAGTACTCTC
TGGACCTACAGAACATCAACCTGTCAGCCATCCGCACTGTGCGTGTCCTGAGGCCTCTCAAAGCCATCAA
CCGTGTACCCAGCATGCGG
